>Addgene plasmid #21048 | pEGFP_PCNA_IRES_puro2b | depositor full sequence | sequence record 9787 | Author sequence
TAGTTATTAATAGTAATCAATTACGGGGTCATTAGTTCATAGCCCATATATGGAGTTCCGCGTTACATAA
CTTACGGTAAATGGCCCGCCTGGCTGACCGCCCAACGACCCCCGCCCATTGACGTCAATAATGACGTATG
TTCCCATAGTAACGCCAATAGGGACTTTCCATTGACGTCAATGGGTGGACTATTTACGGTAAACTGCCCA
CTTGGCAGTACATCAAGTGTATCATATGCCAAGTACGCCCCCTATTGACGTCAATGACGGTAAATGGCCC
GCCTGGCATTATGCCCAGTACATGACCTTATGGGACTTTCCTACTTGGCAGTACATCTACGTATTAGTCA
TCGCTATTACCATGGTGATGCGGTTTTGGCAGTACATCAATGGGCGTGGATAGCGGTTTGACTCACGGGG
ATTTCCAAGTCTCCACCCCATTGACGTCAATGGGAGTTTGTTTTGGCACCAAAATCAACGGGACTTTCCA
AAATGTCGTAACAACTCCGCCCCATTGACGCAAATGGGCGGTAGGCGTGTACGGTGGGAGGTCTATATAA
GCAGAGCTGGTTTAGTGAACCGTCAGATCCGCTAGCGCTACCGGACTCAGATCTCGAGCTCAAGCTTCGA
ATTCTGCAGTCGACGGTACCGCGGGCCCGGATCCCCGAAGAAGAAGCGCAAAGTACTGGTACCGGTCGCC
ACCATGGTGAGCAAGGGCGAGGAGCTGTTCACCGGGGTGGTGCCCATCCTGGTCGAGCTGGACGGCGACG
TAAACGGCCACAACTTGAGCGTGTCCGGCGAGGGCGAGGGCGATGCCACCTACGGCAAGCTGACCCTGAA
GTTCATCTGCACCACCGGCAAGCTGCCCGTGCCCTGGCCCACCCTCGTGACCACCCTGACCTACGGCGTG
CAGTGCTTCAGCCGCTACCCCGACCACATGAAGCAGCACGACTTCTTCAAGTCCGCCATGCCCGAAGGCT
ACGTCCAGGAGCGCACCATCTTCTTCAAGGACGACGGCAACTACAAGACCCGCGCCGAGGTGAAGTTCGA
GGGCGACACCCTGGTGAACCGCATCGAGCTGAAGGGCATCGACTTCAAGGAGGACGGCAACATCCTGGGG
CACAAGCTGGAGTACAACTACAACAGCCACAACGTCTATATCATGGCCGACAAGCAGAAGAACGGCATCA
AGGCCAACTTCAAGATCCGCCACAACATCGAGGACGGCAGCGTGCAGCTCGCCGACCACTACCAGCAGAA
CACCCCCATCGGCGACGGCCCCGTGCTGCTGCCCGACAACCACTACCTGAGCACCCAGTCCGCCCTGAGC
AAAGACCCCAACGAGAAGCGCGATCACATGGTCCTGCTGGAGTTCGTGACCGCCGCCGGGATCACTCTCG
GCATGGACGAGCTGTACAAGGGCGAAGGGCAAGGGCAAGGGCAAGGGCCGGGCCGCGGCTACGCGTATGC
ATCCATGTTCGAGGCGCGCCTGGTCCAGGGCTCCATCCTCAAGAAGTGTTTGGAGGCACTCAAGGACCTC
ATCAACGAGGCCTGCTGGGATATTAGCTCCAGCGGTGTAAACCTGCAGAGCATGGACTCGTCCCACGTCT
CTTTGGTGCAGCTCACCCTGCGGTCTGAGGGCTTCGACACCTACCGCTGCGACCGCAACCTGGCCATGGG
CGTGAACCTCACCAGTATGTCCAAAATACTAAAATGCGCCGGCAATGAAGATATCATTACACTAAGGGCC
GAAGATAACGCGGATACCTTGGCGCTAGTATTTGAAGCACCAAACCAGGAGAAAGTTTCAGACTATGAAA
TGAAGTTGATGGATTTAGATGTTGAACAACTTGGAATTCCAGAACAGGAGTACAGCTGTGTAGTAAAGAT
GCCTTCTGGTGAATTTGCACGTATATGCCGAGATCTCAGCCATATTGGAGATGCTGTTGTAATTTCCTGT
GCAAAAGACGGAGTGAAATTTTCTGCAAGTGGAGAACTTGGAAATGGAAACGTTAAATTGTCACAGACAA
GTAATGTGGACAAAGAGGAGGAAGCTGTTACCATAGAGATGAATGAACCAGTTCAACTAACTTTTGCACT
GAGGTACCTGAACTTCTTTACAAAAGCCACTCCACTCTCTTCAACGGTGACACTCAGTATGTCTGCAGAT
GTACCCCTTGTTGTAGAGTCTAAAATTGCGGATATCGGTCACTTAAAATACTACTTGGCTCCCAAGATCG
AGGATGAAGAAGGATCTTAGTCTAGCGCTACCGGACTCAGATCTCGAGCTCAAGCTTCGAATTCTGCAGT
CGACGGTACCGCGGGCCCGGGATCCGCGGCCGCATAGATAACTGATCCAGTGTGCTGGAATTAATTCGCT
GTCTGCGAGGGCCAGCTGTTGGGGTGAGTACTCCCTCTCAAAAGCGGGCATGACTTCTGCGCTAAGATTG
TCAGTTTCCAAAAACGAGGAGGATTTGATATTCACCTGGCCCGCGGTGATGCCTTTGAGGGTGGCCGCGT
CCATCTGGTCAGAAAAGACAATCTTTTTGTTGTCAAGCTTGAGGTGTGGCAGGCTTGAGATCTGGCCATA
CACTTGAGTGACAATGACATCCACTTTGCCTTTCTCTCCACAGGTGTCCACTCCCAGGTCCAACTGCAGG
TCGAGCATGCATCTAGGGCGGCCAATTCCGCCCCTCTCCCTCCCCCCCCCCTAACGTTACTGGCCGAAGC
CGCTTGGAATAAGGCCGGTGTGCGTTTGTCTATATGTGATTTTCCACCATATTGCCGTCTTTTGGCAATG
TGAGGGCCCGGAAACCTGGCCCTGTCTTCTTGACGAGCATTCCTAGGGGTCTTTCCCCTCTCGCCAAAGG
AATGCAAGGTCTGTTGAATGTCGTGAAGGAAGCAGTTCCTCTGGAAGCTTCTTGAAGACAAACAACGTCT
GTAGCGACCCTTTGCAGGCAGCGGAACCCCCCACCTGGCGACAGGTGCCTCTGCGGCCAAAAGCCACGTG
TATAAGATACACCTGCAAAGGCGGCACAACCCCAGTGCCACGTTGTGAGTTGGATAGTTGTGGAAAGAGT
CAAATGGCTCTCCTCAAGCGTATTCAACAAGGGGCTGAAGGATGCCCAGAAGGTACCCCATTGTATGGGA
TCTGATCTGGGGCCTCGGTGCACATGCTTTACATGTGTTTAGTCGAGGTTAAAAAAACGTCTAGGCCCCC
CGAACCACGGGGACGTGGTTTTCCTTTGAAAAACACGATGATAAGCTTGCCACAACCCACAAGGAGACGA
CCTTCCATGACCGAGTACAAGCCCACGGTGCGCCTCGCCACCCGCGACGACGTCCCCCGGGCCGTACGCA
CCCTCGCCGCCGCGTTCGCCGACTACCCCGCCACGCGCCACACCGTCGACCCGGACCGCCACATCGAGCG
GGTCACCGAGCTGCAAGAACTCTTCCTCACGCGCGTCGGGCTCGACATCGGCAAGGTGTGGGTCGCGGAC
GACGGCGCCGCGGTGGCGGTCTGGACCACGCCGGAGAGCGTCGAAGCGGGGGCGGTGTTCGCCGAGATCG
GCCCGCGCATGGCCGAGTTGAGCGGTTCCCGGCTGGCCGCGCAGCAACAGATGGAAGGCCTCCTGGCGCC
GCACCGGCCCAAGGAGCCCGCGTGGTTCCTGGCCACCGTCGGCGTCTCGCCCGACCACCAGGGCAAGGGT
CTGGGCAGCGCCGTCGTGCTCCCCGGAGTGGAGGCGGCCGAGCGCGCCGGGGTGCCCGCCTTCCTGGAGA
CCTCCGCGCCCCGCAACCTCCCCTTCTACGAGCGGCTCGGCTTCACCGTCACCGCCGACGTCGAGTGCCC
GAAGGACCGCGCGACCTGGTGCATGACCCGCAAGCCCGGTGCCTGACGCCCGCCCCACGACCCGCAGCGC
CCGACCGAAAGGAGCGCACGACCCCATGGCTCCGACCGAAGCCGACCCGGGCGGCCCCGCCGACCCCGCA
CCCGCCCCCGAGGCCCACCGACTCTAGAGCTCGCTGATCAGCCTCGACTGTGCCTTCTAGTTGCCAGCCA
TCTGTTGTTTGCCCCTCCCCCGTGCCTTCCTTGACCCTGGAAGGTGCCACTCCCACTGTCCTTTCCTAAT
AAAATGAGGAAATTGCATCGCATTGTCTGAGTAGGTGTCATTCTATTCTGGGGGGTGGGGTGGGGCAGGA
CAGCAAGGGGGAGGATTGGGAAGACAATAGCAGGCATGCTGGGGATGCGGTGGGCTCTATGGCTTCTGAG
GCGGAAAGAACCAGCTGGGGCTCGAGTGCATTCTAGTTGTGGTTTGTCCAAACTCATCAATGTATCTTAT
CATGTCTGTATACCGTCGACCTCTAGCTAGAGCTTGGCGTAATCATGGTCATAGCTGTTTCCTGTGTGAA
ATTGTTATCCGCTCACAATTCCACACAACATACGAGCCGGAAGCATAAAGTGTAAAGCCTGGGGTGCCTA
ATGAGTGAGCTAACTCACATTAATTGCGTTGCGCTCACTGCCCGCTTTCCAGTCGGGAAACCTGTCGTGC
CAGCTGCATTAATGAATCGGCCAACGCGCGGGGAGAGGCGGTTTGCGTATTGGGCGCTCTTCCGCTTCCT
CGCTCACTGACTCGCTGCGCTCGGTCGTTCGGCTGCGGCGAGCGGTATCAGCTCACTCAAAGGCGGTAAT
ACGGTTATCCACAGAATCAGGGGATAACGCAGGAAAGAACATGTGAGCAAAAGGCCAGCAAAAGGCCAGG
AACCGTAAAAAGGCCGCGTTGCTGGCGTTTTTCCATAGGCTCCGCCCCCCTGACGAGCATCACAAAAATC
GACGCTCAAGTCAGAGGTGGCGAAACCCGACAGGACTATAAAGATACCAGGCGTTTCCCCCTGGAAGCTC
CCTCGTGCGCTCTCCTGTTCCGACCCTGCCGCTTACCGGATACCTGTCCGCCTTTCTCCCTTCGGGAAGC
GTGGCGCTTTCTCAATGCTCACGCTGTAGGTATCTCAGTTCGGTGTAGGTCGTTCGCTCCAAGCTGGGCT
GTGTGCACGAACCCCCCGTTCAGCCCGACCGCTGCGCCTTATCCGGTAACTATCGTCTTGAGTCCAACCC
GGTAAGACACGACTTATCGCCACTGGCAGCAGCCACTGGTAACAGGATTAGCAGAGCGAGGTATGTAGGC
GGTGCTACAGAGTTCTTGAAGTGGTGGCCTAACTACGGCTACACTAGAAGGACAGTATTTGGTATCTGCG
CTCTGCTGAAGCCAGTTACCTTCGGAAAAAGAGTTGGTAGCTCTTGATCCGGCAAACAAACCACCGCTGG
TAGCGGTGGTTTTTTTGTTTGCAAGCAGCAGATTACGCGCAGAAAAAAAGGATCTCAAGAAGATCCTTTG
ATCTTTTCTACGGGGTCTGACGCTCAGTGGAACGAAAACTCACGTTAAGGGATTTTGGTCATGAGATTAT
CAAAAAGGATCTTCACCTAGATCCTTTTAAATTAAAAATGAAGTTTTAAATCAATCTAAAGTATATATGA
GTAAACTTGGTCTGACAGTTACCAATGCTTAATCAGTGAGGCACCTATCTCAGCGATCTGTCTATTTCGT
TCATCCATAGTTGCCTGACTCCCCGTCGTGTAGATAACTACGATACGGGAGGGCTTACCATCTGGCCCCA
GTGCTGCAATGATACCGCGAGACCCACGCTCACCGGCTCCAGATTTATCAGCAATAAACCAGCCAGCCGG
AAGGGCCGAGCGCAGAAGTGGTCCTGCAACTTTATCCGCCTCCATCCAGTCTATTAATTGTTGCCGGGAA
GCTAGAGTAAGTAGTTCGCCAGTTAATAGTTTGCGCAACGTTGTTGCCATTGCTACAGGCATCGTGGTGT
CACGCTCGTCGTTTGGTATGGCTTCATTCAGCTCCGGTTCCCAACGATCAAGGCGAGTTACATGATCCCC
CATGTTGTGCAAAAAAGCGGTTAGCTCCTTCGGTCCTCCGATCGTTGTCAGAAGTAAGTTGGCCGCAGTG
TTATCACTCATGGTTATGGCAGCACTGCATAATTCTCTTACTGTCATGCCATCCGTAAGATGCTTTTCTG
TGACTGGTGAGTACTCAACCAAGTCATTCTGAGAATAGTGTATGCGGCGACCGAGTTGCTCTTGCCCGGC
GTCAATACGGGATAATACCGCGCCACATAGCAGAACTTTAAAAGTGCTCATCATTGGAAAACGTTCTTCG
GGGCGAAAACTCTCAAGGATCTTACCGCTGTTGAGATCCAGTTCGATGTAACCCACTCGTGCACCCAACT
GATCTTCAGCATCTTTTACTTTCACCAGCGTTTCTGGGTGAGCAAAAACAGGAAGGCAAAATGCCGCAAA
AAAGGGAATAAGGGCGACACGGAAATGTTGAATACTCATACTCTTCCTTTTTCAATATTATTGAAGCATT
TATCAGGGTTATTGTCTCATGAGCGGATACATATTTGAATGTATTTAGAAAAATAAACAAATAGGGGTTC
CGCGCACATTTCCCCGAAAAGTGCCACCTGACGTCGACGGATCGGGAGATCTCCCGATCCCCTATGGTCG
ACTCTCAGTACAATCTGCTCTGATGCCGCATAGTTAAGCCAGTATCTGCTCCCTGCTTGTGTGTTGGAGG
TCGCTGAGTAGTGCGCGAGCAAAATTTAAGCTACAACAAGGCAAGGCTTGACCGACAATTGCATGAAGAA
TCTGCTTAGGGTTAGGCGTTTTGCGCTGCTTCGCGATGTACGGGCCAGATATACGCGTTGACATTGATTA
TTGAC
Features (pLannotate 1.2.2; 21 found; start..end, strand, type, name):
    365..568     +  promoter       CMV promoter: human cytomegalovirus (CMV) immediate early promoter
    591..660     +  misc_feature   MCS (fragment): multiple cloning site
    704..1420    +  CDS            EGFP: the original enhanced GFP (Yang et al., 1996) mammalian codon-optimized
   1475..2257    +  CDS            PCNA: PCNA_HUMAN - Experimental evidence at protein level: Swiss-Prot protein existence level 1. Auxiliary protein of DNA polymerase delta and is involved in the control of eukaryotic DNA replication by increasing the polymerase's processibility during elongation of the leading strand. Induces a robust stimulatory effect on the 3'-5' exonuclease and 3'- phosphodiesterase, but not apurinic-apyrimidinic (AP) endonuclease, APEX2 activities. Has to be loaded onto DNA in order to be able to stimulate APEX2. Plays a key role in DNA damage response (DDR) by being conveniently positioned at the replication
   2279..2335    +  misc_feature   MCS: multiple cloning site
   2404..2633    +  intron         chimeric intron: chimera between introns from adenovirus and immunoglobulin heavy chain genes
   2802..3264    +  misc_feature   IRES: internal ribosome entry site (IRES) of the encephalomyocarditis virus (EMCV)
   3297..3896    +  CDS            PuroR: puromycin N-acetyltransferase; pac from Streptomyces; confers resistance to puromycin
   3946..4011    +  CDS            dmpM (fragment): DMPM_STRAD - Protein inferred from homology: Swiss-Prot protein existence level 3. From Streptomyces alboniger.
   4038..4262    +  polyA_signal   bGH poly(A) signal: bovine growth hormone polyadenylation signal
   4266..4287    +  promoter       SV40 promoter (fragment): SV40 enhancer and early promoter
   4297..4348    +  polyA_signal   SV40 poly(A) signal (fragment): SV40 polyadenylation signal
   4412..4428    -  protein_bind   lac operator: The lac repressor binds to the lac operator to inhibit transcription in E. coli. This inhibition can be relieved by adding lactose or isopropyl-β-D-thiogalactopyranoside (IPTG). lac repressor encoded by lacI
   4436..4466    -  promoter       lac promoter: promoter for the E. coli lac operon
   4481..4502    -  protein_bind   CAP binding site: CAP binding activates transcription in the presence of cAMP. E. coli catabolite activator protein
   4515..4607    -  CDS            lacI (fragment): lac repressor; lacI; The lac repressor binds to the lac operator to inhibit transcription in E. coli. This inhibition can be relieved by adding lactose or isopropyl-β-D-thiogalactopyranoside (IPTG).
   4790..5378    -  rep_origin     ori: high-copy-number ColE1/pMB1/pBR322/pUC origin of replication
   5549..6409    -  CDS            AmpR: β-lactamase; bla; confers resistance to ampicillin, carbenicillin, and related antibiotics
   6410..6514    -  promoter       AmpR promoter: bla
   6581..6625    -  misc_feature   bom (fragment): basis of mobility region from pBR322
   6780..364     +  enhancer       CMV enhancer (across the origin): human cytomegalovirus immediate early enhancer
