[The description below was written by a language model from this plasmid's Addgene catalogue record and pLannotate feature annotations shown in this document.]
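Description:
pEGFP_PCNA_IRES_puro2b is a mammalian expression plasmid built on the IRES_puro2b backbone, designed to express human PCNA (proliferating cell nuclear antigen) fused at its N terminus to EGFP. It is propagated in E. coli as a high-copy plasmid through a ColE1/pUC-type origin and selected with ampicillin via the β-lactamase gene. Remnants of lac regulatory elements and a pBR322 bom fragment are backbone carry-over with no evident role in the payload. The full depositor sequence is about 6.8 kb, consistent with the stated backbone and insert sizes.

Expression is driven by the CMV immediate early enhancer and promoter, which transcribe a single bicistronic message. The first open reading frame is EGFP followed after a short linker by the PCNA coding sequence. Downstream lie a chimeric adenovirus/immunoglobulin intron, commonly included to improve mRNA processing and expression, and the EMCV internal ribosome entry site, which allows cap-independent translation of puromycin N-acetyltransferase from the same transcript. A bovine growth hormone polyadenylation signal terminates the unit. Because the resistance gene depends on the same mRNA as the fusion protein, puromycin selection enriches for cells that also express EGFP-PCNA, which makes the design well suited to generating stable cell lines.

PCNA is the sliding clamp for DNA polymerase delta and accumulates at replication sites, so a fluorescent PCNA fusion is generally used as a live-cell marker of DNA replication and S-phase progression. The plasmid is associated with a study of the Aurora B-dependent abscission checkpoint, although the record does not state the precise role it played there.
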