Addgene plasmid #21048: pEGFP_PCNA_IRES_puro2b
Depositing lab: Daniel Gerlich. Depositing organization: ETH Zurich (Swiss Federal Institute of Technology). Publication: Aurora B-mediated abscission checkpoint protects against tetraploidization. Steigemann P, Wurzenberger C, Schmitz MH, Held M, Guizetti J, Maar S, Gerlich DW. Cell. 2009 Feb 6. 136(3):473-84. 10.1016/j.cell.2008.12.020 PubMed 19203582.
Backbone
  Vector backbone: IRES_puro2b
  Backbone size w/o insert (bp): 6037
  Vector type: Mammalian Expression, Bacterial Expression
  Selectable markers: Puromycin
Growth in bacteria
  Bacterial resistance: Ampicillin, 100 μg/mL
  Growth temperature: 37°C
  Growth strain: DH5alpha
  Copy number: High Copy
Gene/Insert
  Gene/Insert name: hPCNA
  Species: H. sapiens (human)
  Insert size (bp): 758
  Tag / fusion protein: GFP (N terminal on insert)
  Cloning method: Restriction Enzyme
  Sequencing primers: 5′ -
Terms and licenses: Academic/Nonprofit Terms; Industry Terms: Not Available to Industry
How to cite: pEGFP_PCNA_IRES_puro2b was a gift from Daniel Gerlich (Addgene plasmid # 21048 ; http://n2t.net/addgene:21048 ; RRID:Addgene_21048)
