>Addgene plasmid #21048 | pEGFP_PCNA_IRES_puro2b | addgene partial sequence | sequence record 26875 | EGFP-C 5'-CATGGTCCTGCTGGAGTTCGTG-3'
CNCGGNCTCNGGCANGAGAGCTGTACAGGGCGAAGGGCAAGGGCAAGGGCAAGGGCCGGGCCGCGGCTAC
GCGTATCGATCCATGTTCGAGGCGCGCCTGGTCCAGGGCTCCATCCTCAAGAAGGTGTTGGAGGCACTCA
AGGACCTCATCAACGAGGCCTGCTGGGATATTAGCTCCAGCGGTGTAAACCTGCAGAGCATGGACTCGTC
CCACGTCTCTTTGGTGCAGCTCACCCTGCGGTCTGAGGGCTTCGACACCTACCGCTGCGACCGCAACCTG
GCCATGGGCGTGAACCTCACCAGTATGTCCAAAATACTAAAATGCGCCGGCAATGAAGATATCATTACAC
TAAGGGCCGAAGATAACGCGGATACCTTGGCGCTAGTATTTGAAGCACCAAACCAGGAGAAAGTTTCAGA
CTATGAAATGAAGTTGATGGATTTAGATGTTGAACAACTTGGAATTCCAGAACAGGAGTACAGCTGTGTA
GTAAAGATGCCTTCTGGTGAATTTGCACGTATATGCCGAGATCTCAGCCATATTGGAGATGCTGTTGTAA
TTTCCTGTGCAAAAGACGGAGTGAAATTTTCTGCAAGTGGAGAACTTGGAAATGGAAACATTAAATTGTC
ACAGACAAGTAATGTCGATAAAGAGGAGGAAGCTGTTACCATANAGATGAATGAACCNGTTCCACTAACT
TTTGCACTGAGGTANTGGAACTTCTTTACAAAGCCACTCCACTCTCTTCAACGGTGACACTCAGTATGTC
TGCAGATGTACCCTTGTTGTAGATATAAATTGCGAANTGGANACTNAATACTACTGGCTCCAAANCGAGA
GAGAAGACTATNACGTNCGATCNANNCAGTCACTCAATNGATCNGTCCGGCCCGACCG
